Addgene plasmid #168333: pTL99
Purpose: pGBKT7 yeast two-hybrid plasmid
Depositing lab: Sophien Kamoun. Depositing organization: Sainsbury Laboratory, Norwich. Publication: A single amino acid polymorphism in a conserved effector of the multihost blast fungus pathogen expands host-target binding spectrum. Bentham AR, Petit-Houdenot Y, Win J, Chuma I, Terauchi R, Banfield MJ, Kamoun S, Langner T. PLoS Pathog. 2021 Nov 10;17(11):e1009957. doi: 10.1371/journal.ppat.1009957. eCollection 2021 Nov. PubMed 34758051.
Backbone
  Vector backbone: pGBKT7
  Vector type: Yeast Expression
Growth in bacteria
  Bacterial resistance: Kanamycin, 50 μg/mL
  Growth temperature: 37°C
  Growth strain: DH5alpha
  Copy number: High Copy
Gene/Insert
  Gene/Insert name: Si514806409
  Species: Setaria italica
  Cloning method: Unknown
Terms and licenses: Academic/Nonprofit Terms; Industry Terms: Not Available to Industry
How to cite: pTL99 was a gift from Sophien Kamoun (Addgene plasmid # 168333 ; http://n2t.net/addgene:168333 ; RRID:Addgene_168333)
