[The description below was written by a language model from this plasmid's Addgene catalogue record and pLannotate feature annotations shown in this document.]
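Description:
pTL99 is a yeast two-hybrid "bait" plasmid built on the pGBKT7 backbone, a yeast expression shuttle vector of about 7.5 kb. In E. coli it replicates from a high-copy ColE1/pUC-type origin and is selected with kanamycin through the Tn5 NeoR/KanR aminoglycoside phosphotransferase gene, here driven by the AmpR (bla) promoter. In Saccharomyces cerevisiae it is maintained episomally by the 2μ origin and selected by tryptophan prototrophy through the TRP1 marker with its own promoter. An f1 origin is also present, along with short backbone remnants (lac promoter/operator, lacI, lacZα, rop, bom and ble fragments) that have no evident role in the construct's use.

The expression cassette uses the constitutive yeast ADH1 promoter to drive the GAL4 DNA-binding domain, followed by the cloned insert and then the T7 and ADH1 terminators. A T7 promoter sits between the GAL4 domain and the insert, an arrangement that generally allows in vitro transcription of the insert without the GAL4 portion. The insert is recorded as Si514806409 from Setaria italica (foxtail millet). The annotation software detects a short region with homology to Arabidopsis HIPP47, a heavy-metal-binding protein, which suggests the insert encodes a heavy-metal-associated domain protein or fragment, although the catalogue entry does not describe its function. The cloning method is not recorded.

The resulting GAL4 DNA-binding-domain fusion would be paired with an activation-domain prey plasmid, so that an interaction reconstitutes GAL4 activity and switches on reporter genes. The associated publication concerns host-target binding by a conserved blast fungus effector, consistent with testing this Setaria protein as a candidate host target.
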