Features (pLannotate 1.2.2; 24 found; start..end, strand, type, name):
     30..734     +  promoter       ADH1 promoter: S. cerevisiae ADH1; promoter for alcohol dehydrogenase 1
    762..1202    +  CDS            GAL4 DNA binding domain: DNA binding domain of the GAL4 transcriptional activator; Saccharomyces cerevisiae GAL4 (truncated)
   1213..1231    +  promoter       T7 promoter: promoter for bacteriophage T7 RNA polymerase
   1320..1484    +  CDS            HIPP47 (fragment): HIP47_ARATH - Protein inferred from homology: Swiss-Prot protein existence level 3. Heavy-metal-binding protein. From Arabidopsis thaliana (Mouse-ear cress).
   1577..1624    +  terminator     T7 terminator: transcription terminator for bacteriophage T7 RNA polymerase
   1651..1838    +  terminator     ADH1 terminator: S. cerevisiae ADH1; transcription terminator for the S. cerevisiae alcohol dehydrogenase 1 (ADH1) gene
   1886..1902    -  protein_bind   lac operator: The lac repressor binds to the lac operator to inhibit transcription in E. coli. This inhibition can be relieved by adding lactose or isopropyl-β-D-thiogalactopyranoside (IPTG). lac repressor encoded by lacI
   1910..1940    -  promoter       lac promoter: promoter for the E. coli lac operon
   1955..1976    -  protein_bind   CAP binding site: CAP binding activates transcription in the presence of cAMP. E. coli catabolite activator protein
   1989..2081    -  CDS            lacI (fragment): lac repressor; lacI; The lac repressor binds to the lac operator to inhibit transcription in E. coli. This inhibition can be relieved by adding lactose or isopropyl-β-D-thiogalactopyranoside (IPTG).
   2264..2852    -  rep_origin     ori: high-copy-number ColE1/pMB1/pBR322/pUC origin of replication
   3074..3090    +  polyA_signal   bGH poly(A) signal (fragment): bovine growth hormone polyadenylation signal
   3181..3228    -  polyA_signal   HSV TK poly(A) signal: herpes simplex virus thymidine kinase polyadenylation signal (Cole and Stacy, 1985)
   3287..3439    -  CDS            ble (fragment): BLE_KLEPN - Experimental evidence at protein level: Swiss-Prot protein existence level 1. Binding protein with a strong affinity to the bleomycin family of antibiotics. Binds to CL990; an antimitotic-antibiotic compound. From Klebsiella pneumoniae.
   3460..4254    -  CDS            NeoR/KanR: aminoglycoside phosphotransferase from Tn5; aph(3')-II (or nptII); confers resistance to neomycin, kanamycin, and G418 (Geneticin®)
   4255..4359    -  promoter       AmpR promoter: bla
   4386..5728    -  rep_origin     2μ ori: yeast 2μ plasmid origin of replication
   5796..5831    +  CDS            rop (fragment): Rop protein, which maintains plasmids at low copy number; rop
   5933..5982    +  misc_feature   bom (fragment): basis of mobility region from pBR322
   6121..6268    +  promoter       TRP1 promoter: S. cerevisiae TRP1
   6269..6943    +  CDS            TRP1: phosphoribosylanthranilate isomerase, required for tryptophan biosynthesis; S. cerevisiae TRP1; yeast auxotrophic marker
   6994..7045    +  misc_feature   bom (fragment): basis of mobility region from pBR322
   7073..7501    -  rep_origin     f1 ori (sequence partly withheld): f1 bacteriophage origin of replication; arrow indicates direction of (+) strand synthesis
   7505..29      -  CDS            lacZα (fragment) (across the origin): LacZα fragment of β-galactosidase; lacZ fragment
>Addgene plasmid #168333 | pTL99 | addgene full sequence | sequence record 349014 | Addgene NGS Result
CGGTGCGGGCCTCTTCGCTATTACGCCAGATCCTTTTGTTGTTTCCGGGTGTACAATATGGACTTCCTCT
TTTCTGGCAACCAAACCCATACATCGGGATTCCTATAATACCTTCGTTGGTCTCCCTAACATGTAGGTGG
CGGAGGGGAGATATACAATAGAACAGATACCAGACAAGACATAATGGGCTAAACAAGACTACACCAATTA
CACTGCCTCATTGATGGTGGTACATAACGAACTAATACTGTAGCCCTAGACTTGATAGCCATCATCATAT
CGAAGTTTCACTACCCTTTTTCCATTTGCCATCTATTGAAGTAATAATAGGCGCATGCAACTTCTTTTCT
TTTTTTTTCTTTTCTCTCTCCCCCGTTGTTGTCTCACCATATCCGCAATGACAAAAAAATGATGGAAGAC
ACTAAAGGAAAAAATTAACGACAAAGACAGCACCAACAGATGTCGTTGTTCCAGAGCTGATGAGGGGTAT
CTCGAAGCACACGAAACTTTTTCCTTCCTTCATTCACGCACACTACTCTCTAATGAGCAACGGTATACGG
CCTTCCTTCCAGTTACTTGAATTTGAAATAAAAAAAAGTTTGCTGTCTTGCTATCAAGTATAAATAGACC
TGCAATTATTAATCTTTTGTTTCCTCGTCATTGTTCTCGTTCCCTTTCTTCCTTGTTTCTTTTTCTGCAC
AATATTTCAAGCTATACCAAGCATACAATCAACTCCAAGCTTGAAGCAAGCCTCCTGAAAGATGAAGCTA
CTGTCTTCTATCGAACAAGCATGCGATATTTGCCGACTTAAAAAGCTCAAGTGCTCCAAAGAAAAACCGA
AGTGCGCCAAGTGTCTGAAGAACAACTGGGAGTGTCGCTACTCTCCCAAAACCAAAAGGTCTCCGCTGAC
TAGGGCACATCTGACAGAAGTGGAATCAAGGCTAGAAAGACTGGAACAGCTATTTCTACTGATTTTTCCT
CGAGAAGACCTTGACATGATTTTGAAAATGGATTCTTTACAGGATATAAAAGCATTGTTAACAGGATTAT
TTGTACAAGATAATGTGAATAAAGATGCCGTCACAGATAGATTGGCTTCAGTGGAGACTGATATGCCTCT
AACATTGAGACAGCATAGAATAAGTGCGACATCATCATCGGAAGAGAGTAGTAACAAAGGTCAAAGACAG
TTGACTGTATCGCCGGAATTTGTAATACGACTCACTATAGGGCGAGCCGCCATCATGGAGGAGCAGAAGC
TGATCTCAGAGGAGGACCTGCATATGGCCATGGAGGCCGAATTCAAACAGAAAATTGTGATTAAAGTGCA
GATGACCTGCGATAAATGCCGTCGTAGTGCCCTGACCCTGGCCGGTAGCACCTATGGTGTGCAGAGCGTG
GCCATTGAAGGTGAAGAACGCGATCAGCTGGTGGTGGTGGGTGATGGTGTGGATGCCACCAGCCTGGCCA
GCTGTCTGCGCAAAGCCGTGAAAGTGGGTCGCGCCGACATTATCAAAGTGGAAGCCGTGGTGGACGAGAA
AAAATAAGGATCCGTCGACCTGCAGCGGCCGCATAACTAGCATAACCCCTTGGGGCCTCTAAACGGGTCT
TGAGGGGTTTTTTGCGCGCTTGCAGCCAAGCTAATTCCGGGCGAATTTCTTATGATTTATGATTTTTATT
ATTAAATAAGTTATAAAAAAAATAAGTGTATACAAATTTTAAAGTGACTCTTAGGTTTTAAAACGAAAAT
TCTTATTCTTGAGTAACTCTTTCCTGTAGGTCAGGTTGCTTTCTCAGGTATAGCATGAGGTCGCTCTTAT
TGACCACACCTCTACCGGCATGCAAGCTTGGCGTAATCATGGTCATAGCTGTTTCCTGTGTGAAATTGTT
ATCCGCTCACAATTCCACACAACATACGAGCCGGAAGCATAAAGTGTAAAGCCTGGGGTGCCTAATGAGT
GAGCTAACTCACATTAATTGCGTTGCGCTCACTGCCCGCTTTCCAGTCGGGAAACCTGTCGTGCCAGCTG
CATTAATGAATCGGCCAACGCGCGGGGAGAGGCGGTTTGCGTATTGGGCGCTCTTCCGCTTCCTCGCTCA
CTGACTCGCTGCGCTCGGTCGTTCGGCTGCGGCGAGCGGTATCAGCTCACTCAAAGGCGGTAATACGGTT
ATCCACAGAATCAGGGGATAACGCAGGAAAGAACATGTGAGCAAAAGGCCAGCAAAAGGCCAGGAACCGT
AAAAAGGCCGCGTTGCTGGCGTTTTTCCATAGGCTCCGCCCCCCTGACGAGCATCACAAAAATCGACGCT
CAAGTCAGAGGTGGCGAAACCCGACAGGACTATAAAGATACCAGGCGTTTCCCCCTGGAAGCTCCCTCGT
GCGCTCTCCTGTTCCGACCCTGCCGCTTACCGGATACCTGTCCGCCTTTCTCCCTTCGGGAAGCGTGGCG
CTTTCTCATAGCTCACGCTGTAGGTATCTCAGTTCGGTGTAGGTCGTTCGCTCCAAGCTGGGCTGTGTGC
ACGAACCCCCCGTTCAGCCCGACCGCTGCGCCTTATCCGGTAACTATCGTCTTGAGTCCAACCCGGTAAG
ACACGACTTATCGCCACTGGCAGCAGCCACTGGTAACAGGATTAGCAGAGCGAGGTATGTAGGCGGTGCT
ACAGAGTTCTTGAAGTGGTGGCCTAACTACGGCTACACTAGAAGAACAGTATTTGGTATCTGCGCTCTGC
TGAAGCCAGTTACCTTCGGAAAAAGAGTTGGTAGCTCTTGATCCGGCAAACAAACCACCGCTGGTAGCGG
TGGTTTTTTTGTTTGCAAGCAGCAGATTACGCGCAGAAAAAAAGGATCTCAAGAAGATCCTTTGATCTTT
TCTACGGGGTCTGACGCTCAGTGGAACGAAAACTCACGTTAAGGGATTTTGGTCATGAGATTATCAAAAA
GGATCTTCACCTAGATCCTTTTAAATTAAAAATGAAGTTTTAAATCAATCTAAAGTATATATGAGTAACC
TGAGGCTATGGCAGGGCCTGCCGCCCCGACGTTGGCTGCGAGCCCTGGGCCTTCACCCGAACTTGGGGGG
TGGGGTGGGGAAAAGGAAGAAACGCGGGCGTATTGGCCCCAATGGGGTCTCGGTGGGGTATCGACAGAGT
GCCAGCCCTGGGACCGAACCCCGCGTTTATGAACAAACGACCCAACACCGTGCGTTTTATTCTGTCTTTT
TATTGCCGTCATAGCGCGGGTTCCTTCCGGTATTGTCTCCTTCCGTGTTTCAGTTAGCCTCCCCCTAGGG
TGGGCGAAGAACTCCAGCATGAGATCCCCGCGCTGGAGGATCATCCAGCCGGCGTCCCGGAAAACGATTC
CGAAGCCCAACCTTTCATAGAAGGCGGCGGTGGAATCGAAATCTCGTGATGGCAGGTTGGGCGTCGCTTG
GTCGGTCATTTCGAACCCCAGAGTCCCGCTCAGAAGAACTCGTCAAGAAGGCGATAGAAGGCGATGCGCT
GCGAATCGGGAGCGGCGATACCGTAAAGCACGAGGAAGCGGTCAGCCCATTCGCCGCCAAGCTCTTCAGC
AATATCACGGGTAGCCAACGCTATGTCCTGATAGCGGTCCGCCACACCCAGCCGGCCACAGTCGATGAAT
CCAGAAAAGCGGCCATTTTCCACCATGATATTCGGCAAGCAGGCATCGCCATGAGTCACGACGAGATCCT
CGCCGTCGGGCATGCTCGCCTTGAGCCTGGCGAACAGTTCGGCTGGCGCGAGCCCCTGATGCTCTTCGTC
CAGATCATCCTGATCGACAAGACCGGCTTCCATCCGAGTACGTGCTCGCTCGATGCGATGTTTCGCTTGG
TGGTCGAATGGGCAGGTAGCCGGATCAAGCGTATGCAGCCGCCGCATTGCATCAGCCATGATGGATACTT
TCTCGGCAGGAGCAAGGTGAGATGACAGGAGATCCTGCCCCGGCACTTCGCCCAATAGCAGCCAGTCCCT
TCCCGCTTCAGTGACAACGTCGAGCACAGCTGCGCAAGGAACGCCCGTCGTGGCCAGCCACGATAGCCGC
GCTGCCTCGTCTTGCAGTTCATTCAGGGCACCGGACAGGTCGGTCTTGACAAAAAGAACCGGGCGCCCCT
GCGCTGACAGCCGGAACACGGCGGCATCAGAGCAGCCGATTGTCTGTTGTGCCCAGTCATAGCCGAATAG
CCTCTCCACCCAAGCGGCCGGAGAACCTGCGTGCAATCCATCTTGTTCAATCATACTCTTCCTTTTTCAA
TATTATTGAAGCATTTATCAGGGTTATTGTCTCATGAGCGGATACATATTTGAATGTATTTAGAAAAATA
AACAAATAGGGGTTCCGCGCACATTTCCCCGAAAAGTGCCACCTGAACGAAGCATCTGTGCTTCATTTTG
TAGAACAAAAATGCAACGCGAGAGCGCTAATTTTTCAAACAAAGAATCTGAGCTGCATTTTTACAGAACA
GAAATGCAACGCGAAAGCGCTATTTTACCAACGAAGAATCTGTGCTTCATTTTTGTAAAACAAAAATGCA
ACGCGAGAGCGCTAATTTTTCAAACAAAGAATCTGAGCTGCATTTTTACAGAACAGAAATGCAACGCGAG
AGCGCTATTTTACCAACAAAGAATCTATACTTCTTTTTTGTTCTACAAAAATGCATCCCGAGAGCGCTAT
TTTTCTAACAAAGCATCTTAGATTACTTTTTTTCTCCTTTGTGCGCTCTATAATGCAGTCTCTTGATAAC
TTTTTGCACTGTAGGTCCGTTAAGGTTAGAAGAAGGCTACTTTGGTGTCTATTTTCTCTTCCATAAAAAA
AGCCTGACTCCACTTCCCGCGTTTACTGATTACTAGCGAAGCTGCGGGTGCATTTTTTCAAGATAAAGGC
ATCCCCGATTATATTCTATACCGATGTGGATTGCGCATACTTTGTGAACAGAAAGTGATAGCGTTGATGA
TTCTTCATTGGTCAGAAAATTATGAACGGTTTCTTCTATTTTGTCTCTATATACTACGTATAGGAAATGT
TTACATTTTCGTATTGTTTTCGATTCACTCTATGAATAGTTCTTACTACAATTTTTTTGTCTAAAGAGTA
ATACTAGAGATAAACATAAAAAATGTAGAGGTCGAGTTTAGATGCAAGTTCAAGGAGCGAAAGGTGGATG
GGTAGGTTATATAGGGATATAGCACAGAGATATATAGCAAAGAGATACTTTTGAGCAATGTTTGTGGAAG
CGGTATTCGCAATATTTTAGTAGCTCGTTACAGTCCGGTGCGTTTTTGGTTTTTTGAAAGTGCGTCTTCA
GAGCGCTTTTGGTTTTCAAAAGCGCTCTGAAGTTCCTATACTTTCTAGAGAATAGGAACTTCGGAATAGG
AACTTCAAAGCGTTTCCGAAAACGAGCGCTTCCGAAAATGCAACGCGAGCTGCGCACATACAGCTCACTG
TTCACGTCGCACCTATATCTGCGTGTTGCCTGTATATATATATACATGAGAAGAACGGCATAGTGCGTGT
TTATGCTTAAATGCGTACTTATATGCGTCTATTTATGTAGGATGAAAGGTAGTCTAGTACCTCCTGTGAT
ATTATCCCATTCCATGCGGGGTATCGTATGCTTCCTTCAGCACTACCCTTTAGCTGTTCTATATGCTGCC
ACTCCTCAATTGGATTAGTCTCATCCTTCAATGCTATCATTTCCTTTGATATTGGATCATACTAAGAAAC
CATTATTATCATGACATTAACCTATAAAAATAGGCGTATCACGAGGCCCTTTCGTCTCGCGCGTTTCGGT
GATGACGGTGAAAACCTCTGACACATGCAGCTCCCGGAGACGGTCACAGCTTGTCTGTAAGCGGATGCCG
GGAGCAGACAAGCCCGTCAGGGCGCGTCAGCGGGTGTTGGCGGGTGTCGGGGCTGGCTTAACTATGCGGC
ATCAGAGCAGATTGTACTGAGAGTGCACCATAGATCAACGACATTACTATATATATAATATAGGAAGCAT
TTAATAGAACAGCATCGTAATATATGTGTACTTTGCAGTTATGACGCCAGATGGCAGTAGTGGAAGATAT
TCTTTATTGAAAAATAGCTTGTCACCTTACGTACAATCTTGATCCGGAGCTTTTCTTTTTTTGCCGATTA
AGAATTAATTCGGTCGAAAAAAGAAAAGGAGAGGGCCAAGAGGGAGGGCATTGGTGACTATTGAGCACGT
GAGTATACGTGATTAAGCACACAAAGGCAGCTTGGAGTATGTCTGTTATTAATTTCACAGGTAGTTCTGG
TCCATTGGTGAAAGTTTGCGGCTTGCAGAGCACAGAGGCCGCAGAATGTGCTCTAGATTCCGATGCTGAC
TTGCTGGGTATTATATGTGTGCCCAATAGAAAGAGAACAATTGACCCGGTTATTGCAAGGAAAATTTCAA
GTCTTGTAAAAGCATATAAAAATAGTTCAGGCACTCCGAAATACTTGGTTGGCGTGTTTCGTAATCAACC
TAAGGAGGATGTTTTGGCTCTGGTCAATGATTACGGCATTGATATCGTCCAACTGCATGGAGATGAGTCG
TGGCAAGAATACCAAGAGTTCCTCGGTTTGCCAGTTATTAAAAGACTCGTATTTCCAAAAGACTGCAACA
TACTACTCAGTGCAGCTTCACAGAAACCTCATTCGTTTATTCCCTTGTTTGATTCAGAAGCAGGTGGGAC
AGGTGAACTTTTGGATTGGAACTCGATTTCTGACTGGGTTGGAAGGCAAGAGAGCCCCGAAAGCTTACAT
TTTATGTTAGCTGGTGGACTGACGCCAGAAAATGTTGGTGATGCGCTTAGATTAAATGGCGTTATTGGTG
TTGATGTAAGCGGAGGTGTGGAGACAAATGGTGTAAAAGACTCTAACAAAATAGCAAATTTCGTCAAAAA
TGCTAAGAAATAGGTTATTACTGAGTAGTATTTATTTAAGTATTGTTTGTGCACTTGCCGATCTATGCGG
TGTGAAATACCGCACAGATGCGTAAGGAGAAAATACCGCATCAGGAAATTGTAAGCGTTAATATTTTGTT
AAAATTCGCGTTAAATTTTTGTTAAATCAGCTCATTTTTTAACCAATAGGCCGAAATCGGCAAAATCCCT
TATAAATCAAAAGAATAGACCGAGATAGGGT
[37 nt withheld, positions 7172-7208]
AAAGAACGTGGACTCCAACGTCAAAGG
[49 nt withheld, positions 7236-7284]
T
[91 nt withheld, positions 7286-7376]
G
[124 nt withheld, positions 7378-7501]
CCATTCGCCATTCAGGCTGCGCAACTGTTGGGAAGGGCGAT
