>Addgene plasmid #168333 | pTL99 | depositor partial sequence | sequence record 326433 | insert
GAATTCAAACAGAAAATTGTGATTAAAGTGCAGATGACCTGCGATAAATGCCGTCGTAGTGCCCTGACCC
TGGCCGGTAGCACCTATGGTGTGCAGAGCGTGGCCATTGAAGGTGAAGAACGCGATCAGCTGGTGGTGGT
GGGTGATGGTGTGGATGCCACCAGCCTGGCCAGCTGTCTGCGCAAAGCCGTGAAAGTGGGTCGCGCCGAC
ATTATCAAAGTGGAAGCCGTGGTGGACGAGAAAAAATAAGGATCC
